>Addgene plasmid #45206 | Hec1 mCherry Plk1 K82R | depositor full sequence | sequence record 62962 | Hec1 mCherry Plk1 K82R sequence 9865 bps
GACGGATCGGGAGATCTCCCGATCCCCTATGGTGCACTCTCAGTACAATCTGCTCTGATGCCGCATAGTT
AAGCCAGTATCTGCTCCCTGCTTGTGTGTTGGAGGTCGCTGAGTAGTGCGCGAGCAAAATTTAAGCTACA
ACAAGGCAAGGCTTGACCGACAATTGCATGAAGAATCTGCTTAGGGTTAGGCGTTTTGCGCTGCTTCGCG
ATGTACGGGCCAGATATACGCGTTGACATTGATTATTGACTAGTTATTAATAGTAATCAATTACGGGGTC
ATTAGTTCATAGCCCATATATGGAGTTCCGCGTTACATAACTTACGGTAAATGGCCCGCCTGGCTGACCG
CCCAACGACCCCCGCCCATTGACGTCAATAATGACGTATGTTCCCATAGTAACGCCAATAGGGACTTTCC
ATTGACGTCAATGGGTGGAGTATTTACGGTAAACTGCCCACTTGGCAGTACATCAAGTGTATCATATGCC
AAGTACGCCCCCTATTGACGTCAATGACGGTAAATGGCCCGCCTGGCATTATGCCCAGTACATGACCTTA
TGGGACTTTCCTACTTGGCAGTACATCTACGTATTAGTCATCGCTATTACCATGGTGATGCGGTTTTGGC
AGTACATCAATGGGCGTGGATAGCGGTTTGACTCACGGGGATTTCCAAGTCTCCACCCCATTGACGTCAA
TGGGAGTTTGTTTTGGCACCAAAATCAACGGGACTTTCCAAAATGTCGTAACAACTCCGCCCCATTGACG
CAAATGGGCGGTAGGCGTGTACGGTGGGAGGTCTATATAAGCAGAGCTCTCTGGCTAACTAGAGAACCCA
CTGCTTACTGGCTTATCGAAATTAATACGACTCACTATAGGGAGACCCAAGCTTGGCGCGCCGCCACCAT
GAAGCGCAGTTCAGTTTCCAGCGGTGGTGCTGGCCGCCTCTCCATGCAGGAGTTAAGATCCCAGGATGTA
AATAAACAAGGCCTCTATACCCCTCAAACCAAAGAGAAACCAACCTTTGGAAAGTTGAGTATAAACAAAC
CGACATCTGAAAGAAAAGTCTCGCTATTTGGCAAAAGAACTAGTGGACATGGATCCCGGAATAGTCAACT
TGGTATATTTTCCAGTTCTGAGAAAATCAAGGACCCGAGACCACTTAATGACAAAGCATTCATTCAGCAG
TGTATTCGACAACTCTGTGAGTTTCTTACAGAAAATGGTTATGCACATAATGTGTCCATGAAATCTCTAC
AAGCTCCCTCTGTTAAAGACTTCCTGAAGATCTTCACATTTCTTTATGGCTTCCTGTGCCCCTCATACGA
ACTTCCTGACACAAAGTTTGAAGAAGAGGTTCCAAGAATCTTTAAAGACCTTGGGTATCCTTTTGCACTA
TCCAAAAGCTCCATGTACACAGTGGGGGCTCCTCATACATGGCCTCACATTGTGGCAGCCTTAGTTTGGC
TAATAGACTGCATCAAGATACATACTGCCATGAAAGAAAGCTCACCTTTATTTGATGATGGGCAGCCTTG
GGGAGAAGAAACTGAAGATGGAATTATGCATAATAAGTTGTTTTTGGACTACACCATAAAATGCTATGAG
AGTTTTATGAGTGGTGCCGACAGCTTTGATGAGATGAATGCAGAGCTGCAGTCAAAACTGAAGGATTTAT
TTAATGTGGATGCTTTTAAGCTGGAATCATTAGAAGCAAAAAACAGAGCATTGAATGAACAGATTGCAAG
ATTGGAACAAGAAAGAGAAAAAGAACCGAATCGTCTAGAGTCGTTGAGAAAACTGAAGGCTTCCTTACAA
GGAGATGTTCAAAAGTATCAGGCATACATGAGCAATTTGGAGTCTCATTCAGCCATTCTTGACCAGAAAT
TAAATGGTCTCAATGAGGAAATTGCTAGAGTAGAACTAGAATGTGAAACAATAAAACAGGAGAACACTCG
ACTACAGAATATCATTGACAACCAGAAGTACTCAGTTGCAGACATTGAGCGAATAAATCATGAAAGAAAT
GAATTGCAGCAGACTATTAATAAATTAACCAAGGACCTGGAAGCTGAACAACAGAAGTTGTGGAATGAGG
AGTTAAAATATGCCAGAGGCAAAGAAGCGATTGAAACACAATTAGCAGAGTATCACAAATTGGCTAGAAA
ATTAAAACTTATTCCTAAAGGTGCTGAGAATTCCAAAGGTTATGACTTTGAAATTAAGTTTAATCCCGAG
GCTGGTGCCAACTGCCTTGTCAAATACAGGGCTCAAGTTTATGTACCTCTTAAGGAACTCCTGAATGAAA
CTGAAGAAGAAATTAATAAAGCCCTAAATAAAAAAATGGGTTTGGAGGATACTTTAGAACAATTGAATGC
AATGATAACAGAAAGCAAGAGAAGTGTGAGAACTCTGAAAGAAGAAGTTCAAAAGCTGGATGATCTTTAC
CAACAAAAAATTAAGGAAGCAGAGGAAGAGGATGAAAAATGTGCCAGTGAGCTTGAGTCCTTGGAGAAAC
ACAAGCACCTGCTAGAAAGTACTGTTAACCAGGGGCTCAGTGAAGCTATGAATGAATTAGATGCTGTTCA
GCGGGAATACCAACTAGTTGTGCAAACCACGACTGAAGAAAGACGAAAAGTGGGAAATAACTTGCAACGT
CTGTTAGAGATGGTTGCTACACATGTTGGGTCTGTAGAGAAACATCTTGAGGAGCAGATTGCTAAAGTTG
ATAGAGAATATGAAGAATGCATGTCAGAAGATCTCTCGGAAAATATTAAAGAGATTAGAGATAAGTATGA
GAAGAAAGCTACTCTAATTAAGTCTTCTGAAGAAGAGCTAGCATGCTTCGCCACCATGGTGAGCAAGGGC
GAGGAGGATAACATGGCCATCATCAAGGAGTTCATGCGCTTCAAGGTGCACATGGAGGGCTCCGTGAACG
GCCACGAGTTCGAGATCGAGGGCGAGGGCGAGGGCCGCCCCTACGAGGGCACCCAGACCGCCAAGCTGAA
GGTGACCAAGGGTGGCCCCCTGCCCTTCGCCTGGGACATCCTGTCCCCTCAGTTCATGTACGGCTCCAAG
GCCTACGTGAAGCACCCCGCCGACATCCCCGACTACTTGAAGCTGTCCTTCCCCGAGGGCTTCAAGTGGG
AGCGCGTGATGAACTTCGAGGACGGCGGCGTGGTGACCGTGACCCAGGACTCCTCCCTGCAGGACGGCGA
GTTCATCTACAAGGTGAAGCTGCGCGGCACCAACTTCCCCTCCGACGGCCCCGTAATGCAGAAGAAGACC
ATGGGCTGGGAGGCCTCCTCCGAGCGGATGTACCCCGAGGACGGCGCCCTGAAGGGCGAGATCAAGCAGA
GGCTGAAGCTGAAGGACGGCGGCCACTACGACGCTGAGGTCAAGACCACCTACAAGGCCAAGAAGCCCGT
GCAGCTGCCCGGCGCCTACAACGTCAACATCAAGTTGGACATCACCTCCCACAACGAGGACTACACCATC
GTGGAACAGTACGAACGCGCCGAGGGCCGCCACTCCACCGGCGGCATGGACGAGCTGTACAAGAGATCTC
GAGCTCAAGCTTCGAATTCGATGAGTGCTGCAGTGACTGCAGGGAAGCTGGCACGGGCACCGGCCGACCC
TGGGAAAGCCGGGGTCCCCGGAGTTGCAGCTCCCGGAGCTCCGGCGGCGGCTCCACCGGCGAAAGAGATC
CCGGAGGTCCTAGTGGACCCACGCAGCCGGCGGCGCTATGTGCGGGGCCGCTTTTTGGGCAAGGGCGGCT
TTGCCAAGTGCTTCGAGATCTCGGACGCGGACACCAAGGAGGTGTTCGCGGGCAGGATTGTGCCTAAGTC
TCTGCTGCTCAAGCCGCACCAGAGGGAGAAGATGTCCATGGAAATATCCATTCACCGCAGCCTCGCCCAC
CAGCACGTCGTAGGATTCCACGGCTTTTTCGAGGACAACGACTTCGTGTTCGTGGTGTTGGAGCTCTGCC
GCCGGAGGTCTCTCCTGGAGCTGCACAAGAGGAGGAAAGCCCTGACTGAGCCTGAGGCCCGATACTACCT
ACGGCAAATTGTGCTTGGCTGCCAGTACCTGCACCGAAACCGAGTTATTCATCGAGACCTCAAGCTGGGC
AACCTTTTCCTGAATGAAGATCTGGAGGTGAAAATAGGGGATTTTGGACTGGCAACCAAAGTCGAATATG
ACGGGGAGAGGAAGAAGACCCTGTGTGGGACTCCTAATTACATAGCTCCCGAGGTGCTGAGCAAGAAAGG
GCACAGTTTCGAGGTGGATGTGTGGTCCATTGGGTGTATCATGTATACCTTGTTAGTGGGCAAACCACCT
TTTGAGACTTCTTGCCTAAAAGAGACCTACCTCCGGATCAAGAAGAATGAATACAGTATTCCCAAGCACA
TCAACCCCGTGGCCGCCTCCCTCATCCAGAAGATGCTTCAGACAGATCCCACTGCCCGCCCAACCATTAA
CGAGCTGCTTAATGACGAGTTCTTTACTTCTGGCTATATCCCTGCCCGTCTCCCCATCACCTGCCTGACC
ATTCCACCAAGGTTTTCGATTGCTCCCAGCAGCCTGGACCCCAGCAACCGGAAGCCCCTCACAGTCCTCA
ATAAAGGCTTGGAGAACCCCCTGCCTGAGCGTCCCCGGGAAAAAGAAGAACCAGTGGTTCGAGAGACAGG
TGAGGTGGTCGACTGCCACCTCAGTGACATGCTGCAGCAGCTGCACAGTGTCAATGCCTCCAAGCCCTCG
GAGCGTGGGCTGGTCAGGCAAGAGGAGGCTGAGGATCCTGCCTGCATCCCCATCTTCTGGGTCAGCAAGT
GGGTGGACTATTCGGACAAGTACGGCCTTGGGTATCAGCTCTGTGATAACAGCGTGGGGGTGCTCTTCAA
TGACTCAACACGCCTCATCCTCTACAATGATGGTGACAGCCTGCAGTACATAGAGCGTGACGGCACTGAG
TCCTACCTCACCGTGAGTTCCCATCCCAACTCCTTGATGAAGAAGATCACCCTCCTTAAATATTTCCGCA
ATTACATGAGCGAGCACTTGCTGAAGGCAGGTGCCAACATCACGCCGCGCGAAGGTGATGAGCTCGCCCG
GCTGCCCTACCTACGGACCTGGTTCCGCACCCGCAGCGCCATCATCCTGCACCTCAGCAACGGCAGCGTG
CAGATCAACTTCTTCCAGGATCACACCAAGCTCATCTTGTGCCCACTGATGGCAGCCGTGACCTACATCG
ACGAGAAGCGGGACTTCCGCACATACCGCCTGAGTCTCCTGGAGGAGTACGGCTGCTGCAAGGAGCTGGC
CAGCCGGCTCCGCTACGCCCGCACTATGGTGGACAAGCTGCTGAGCTCACGCTCGGCCAGCAACCGTCTC
AAGGCCTCCTAAGAATCTAGAGGGCCCTATTCTATAGTGTCACCTAAATGCTAGAGCTCGCTGATCAGCC
TCGACTGTGCCTTCTAGTTGCCAGCCATCTGTTGTTTGCCCCTCCCCCGTGCCTTCCTTGACCCTGGAAG
GTGCCACTCCCACTGTCCTTTCCTAATAAAATGAGGAAATTGCATCGCATTGTCTGAGTAGGTGTCATTC
TATTCTGGGGGGTGGGGTGGGGCAGGACAGCAAGGGGGAGGATTGGGAAGACAATAGCAGGCATGCTGGG
GATGCGGTGGGCTCTATGGCTTCTGAGGCGGAAAGAACCAGCTGGGGCTCTAGGGGGTATCCCC
[124 nt withheld, positions 5735-5858]
C
[91 nt withheld, positions 5860-5950]
A
[49 nt withheld, positions 5952-6000]
CCTTTGACGTTGGAGTCCACGTTCTTT
[37 nt withheld, positions 6028-6064]
ACCCTATCTCGGTCTATTCTTTTGATTTATAAGGGATTTTGCCGATTTCGGCCTATTGGTTAAAAAATGA
GCTGATTTAACAAAAATTTAACGCGAATTAATTCTGTGGAATGTGTGTCAGTTAGGGTGTGGAAAGTCCC
CAGGCTCCCCAGCAGGCAGAAGTATGCAAAGCATGCATCTCAATTAGTCAGCAACCAGGTGTGGAAAGTC
CCCAGGCTCCCCAGCAGGCAGAAGTATGCAAAGCATGCATCTCAATTAGTCAGCAACCATAGTCCCGCCC
CTAACTCCGCCCATCCCGCCCCTAACTCCGCCCAGTTCCGCCCATTCTCCGCCCCATGGCTGACTAATTT
TTTTTATTTATGCAGAGGCCGAGGCCGCCTCTGCCTCTGAGCTATTCCAGAAGTAGTGAGGAGGCTTTTT
TGGAGGCCTAGGCTTTTGCAAAAAGCTCCCGGGAGCTTGTATATCCATTTTCGGATCTGATCAAGAGACA
GGATGAGGATCGTTTCGCATGATTGAACAAGATGGATTGCACGCAGGTTCTCCGGCCGCTTGGGTGGAGA
GGCTATTCGGCTATGACTGGGCACAACAGACAATCGGCTGCTCTGATGCCGCCGTGTTCCGGCTGTCAGC
GCAGGGGCGCCCGGTTCTTTTTGTCAAGACCGACCTGTCCGGTGCCCTGAATGAACTGCAGGACGAGGCA
GCGCGGCTATCGTGGCTGGCCACGACGGGCGTTCCTTGCGCAGCTGTGCTCGACGTTGTCACTGAAGCGG
GAAGGGACTGGCTGCTATTGGGCGAAGTGCCGGGGCAGGATCTCCTGTCATCTCACCTTGCTCCTGCCGA
GAAAGTATCCATCATGGCTGATGCAATGCGGCGGCTGCATACGCTTGATCCGGCTACCTGCCCATTCGAC
CACCAAGCGAAACATCGCATCGAGCGAGCACGTACTCGGATGGAAGCCGGTCTTGTCGATCAGGATGATC
TGGACGAAGAGCATCAGGGGCTCGCGCCAGCCGAACTGTTCGCCAGGCTCAAGGCGCGCATGCCCGACGG
CGAGGATCTCGTCGTGACCCATGGCGATGCCTGCTTGCCGAATATCATGGTGGAAAATGGCCGCTTTTCT
GGATTCATCGACTGTGGCCGGCTGGGTGTGGCGGACCGCTATCAGGACATAGCGTTGGCTACCCGTGATA
TTGCTGAAGAGCTTGGCGGCGAATGGGCTGACCGCTTCCTCGTGCTTTACGGTATCGCCGCTCCCGATTC
GCAGCGCATCGCCTTCTATCGCCTTCTTGACGAGTTCTTCTGAGCGGGACTCTGGGGTTCGAAATGACCG
ACCAAGCGACGCCCAACCTGCCATCACGAGATTTCGATTCCACCGCCGCCTTCTATGAAAGGTTGGGCTT
CGGAATCGTTTTCCGGGACGCCGGCTGGATGATCCTCCAGCGCGGGGATCTCATGCTGGAGTTCTTCGCC
CACCCCAACTTGTTTATTGCAGCTTATAATGGTTACAAATAAAGCAATAGCATCACAAATTTCACAAATA
AAGCATTTTTTTCACTGCATTCTAGTTGTGGTTTGTCCAAACTCATCAATGTATCTTATCATGTCTGTAT
ACCGTCGACCTCTAGCTAGAGCTTGGCGTAATCATGGTCATAGCTGTTTCCTGTGTGAAATTGTTATCCG
CTCACAATTCCACACAACATACGAGCCGGAAGCATAAAGTGTAAAGCCTGGGGTGCCTAATGAGTGAGCT
AACTCACATTAATTGCGTTGCGCTCACTGCCCGCTTTCCAGTCGGGAAACCTGTCGTGCCAGCTGCATTA
ATGAATCGGCCAACGCGCGGGGAGAGGCGGTTTGCGTATTGGGCGCTCTTCCGCTTCCTCGCTCACTGAC
TCGCTGCGCTCGGTCGTTCGGCTGCGGCGAGCGGTATCAGCTCACTCAAAGGCGGTAATACGGTTATCCA
CAGAATCAGGGGATAACGCAGGAAAGAACATGTGAGCAAAAGGCCAGCAAAAGGCCAGGAACCGTAAAAA
GGCCGCGTTGCTGGCGTTTTTCCATAGGCTCCGCCCCCCTGACGAGCATCACAAAAATCGACGCTCAAGT
CAGAGGTGGCGAAACCCGACAGGACTATAAAGATACCAGGCGTTTCCCCCTGGAAGCTCCCTCGTGCGCT
CTCCTGTTCCGACCCTGCCGCTTACCGGATACCTGTCCGCCTTTCTCCCTTCGGGAAGCGTGGCGCTTTC
TCATAGCTCACGCTGTAGGTATCTCAGTTCGGTGTAGGTCGTTCGCTCCAAGCTGGGCTGTGTGCACGAA
CCCCCCGTTCAGCCCGACCGCTGCGCCTTATCCGGTAACTATCGTCTTGAGTCCAACCCGGTAAGACACG
ACTTATCGCCACTGGCAGCAGCCACTGGTAACAGGATTAGCAGAGCGAGGTATGTAGGCGGTGCTACAGA
GTTCTTGAAGTGGTGGCCTAACTACGGCTACACTAGAAGAACAGTATTTGGTATCTGCGCTCTGCTGAAG
CCAGTTACCTTCGGAAAAAGAGTTGGTAGCTCTTGATCCGGCAAACAAACCACCGCTGGTAGCGGTTTTT
TTGTTTGCAAGCAGCAGATTACGCGCAGAAAAAAAGGATCTCAAGAAGATCCTTTGATCTTTTCTACGGG
GTCTGACGCTCAGTGGAACGAAAACTCACGTTAAGGGATTTTGGTCATGAGATTATCAAAAAGGATCTTC
ACCTAGATCCTTTTAAATTAAAAATGAAGTTTTAAATCAATCTAAAGTATATATGAGTAAACTTGGTCTG
ACAGTTACCAATGCTTAATCAGTGAGGCACCTATCTCAGCGATCTGTCTATTTCGTTCATCCATAGTTGC
CTGACTCCCCGTCGTGTAGATAACTACGATACGGGAGGGCTTACCATCTGGCCCCAGTGCTGCAATGATA
CCGCGAGACCCACGCTCACCGGCTCCAGATTTATCAGCAATAAACCAGCCAGCCGGAAGGGCCGAGCGCA
GAAGTGGTCCTGCAACTTTATCCGCCTCCATCCAGTCTATTAATTGTTGCCGGGAAGCTAGAGTAAGTAG
TTCGCCAGTTAATAGTTTGCGCAACGTTGTTGCCATTGCTACAGGCATCGTGGTGTCACGCTCGTCGTTT
GGTATGGCTTCATTCAGCTCCGGTTCCCAACGATCAAGGCGAGTTACATGATCCCCCATGTTGTGCAAAA
AAGCGGTTAGCTCCTTCGGTCCTCCGATCGTTGTCAGAAGTAAGTTGGCCGCAGTGTTATCACTCATGGT
TATGGCAGCACTGCATAATTCTCTTACTGTCATGCCATCCGTAAGATGCTTTTCTGTGACTGGTGAGTAC
TCAACCAAGTCATTCTGAGAATAGTGTATGCGGCGACCGAGTTGCTCTTGCCCGGCGTCAATACGGGATA
ATACCGCGCCACATAGCAGAACTTTAAAAGTGCTCATCATTGGAAAACGTTCTTCGGGGCGAAAACTCTC
AAGGATCTTACCGCTGTTGAGATCCAGTTCGATGTAACCCACTCGTGCACCCAACTGATCTTCAGCATCT
TTTACTTTCACCAGCGTTTCTGGGTGAGCAAAAACAGGAAGGCAAAATGCCGCAAAAAAGGGAATAAGGG
CGACACGGAAATGTTGAATACTCATACTCTTCCTTTTTCAATATTATTGAAGCATTTATCAGGGTTATTG
TCTCATGAGCGGATACATATTTGAATGTATTTAGAAAAATAAACAAATAGGGGTTCCGCGCACATTTCCC
CGAAAAGTGCCACCTGACGTC
Features (pLannotate 1.2.2; 24 found; start..end, strand, type, name):
     28..80      -  misc_feature   bom (fragment): basis of mobility region from pBR322
    235..614     +  enhancer       CMV enhancer: human cytomegalovirus immediate early enhancer
    615..818     +  promoter       CMV promoter: human cytomegalovirus (CMV) immediate early promoter
    814..847     +  LTR            5' LTR (truncated) (fragment): truncated 5' long terminal repeat (LTR) from HIV-1
    863..881     +  promoter       T7 promoter: promoter for bacteriophage T7 RNA polymerase
    909..2834    +  CDS            NDC80: NDC80_HUMAN - Also known as HEC, HEC1, KNTC2. Experimental evidence at protein level: Swiss-Prot protein existence level 1. Acts as a component of the essential kinetochore-associated NDC80 complex, which is required for chromosome segregation and spindle checkpoint activity (PubMed:9315664, PubMed:12351790, PubMed:14654001, PubMed:14699129, PubMed:15062103, PubMed:15235793, PubMed:15239953, PubMed:15548592, PubMed:16732327). Required for kinetochore integrity and the organization of stable microtubule binding sites in the outer plate of the kinetochore (PubMed:15548592). The NDC80 complex syn
   2856..3563    +  CDS            mCherry: mCherry is a basic (constitutively fluorescent) red fluorescent protein published in 2004, derived from Discosoma sp.. It is reported to be a very rapidly-maturing monomer with low acid sensitivity.
   3564..3589    +  misc_feature   MCS (fragment): multiple cloning site
   3591..5399    +  CDS            PLK1: PLK1_HUMAN - Also known as PLK. Experimental evidence at protein level: Swiss-Prot protein existence level 1. Serine/threonine-protein kinase that performs several important functions throughout M phase of the cell cycle, including the regulation of centrosome maturation and spindle assembly, the removal of cohesins from chromosome arms, the inactivation of anaphase- promoting complex/cyclosome (APC/C) inhibitors, and the regulation of mitotic exit and cytokinesis. Polo-like kinase proteins acts by binding and phosphorylating proteins are that already phosphorylated on a specific motif recogni
   5421..5439    -  promoter       SP6 promoter: promoter for bacteriophage SP6 RNA polymerase
   5465..5689    +  polyA_signal   bGH poly(A) signal: bovine growth hormone polyadenylation signal
   5693..5714    +  promoter       SV40 promoter (fragment): SV40 enhancer and early promoter
   5735..6163    +  rep_origin     f1 ori (sequence partly withheld): f1 bacteriophage origin of replication; arrow indicates direction of (+) strand synthesis
   6177..6506    +  promoter       SV40 promoter: SV40 enhancer and early promoter
   6573..7364    +  CDS            neo: KKA2_KLEPN - Also known as kan, nptII. Experimental evidence at protein level: Swiss-Prot protein existence level 1. Resistance to kanamycin, neomycin, paromomycin, ribostamycin, butirosin and gentamicin B. From Klebsiella pneumoniae.
   7388..7546    +  CDS            ble (fragment): BLE_KLEPN - Experimental evidence at protein level: Swiss-Prot protein existence level 1. Binding protein with a strong affinity to the bleomycin family of antibiotics. Binds to CL990; an antimitotic-antibiotic compound. From Klebsiella pneumoniae.
   7541..7662    +  polyA_signal   SV40 poly(A) signal: SV40 polyadenylation signal
   7735..7751    -  protein_bind   lac operator: The lac repressor binds to the lac operator to inhibit transcription in E. coli. This inhibition can be relieved by adding lactose or isopropyl-β-D-thiogalactopyranoside (IPTG). lac repressor encoded by lacI
   7759..7789    -  promoter       lac promoter: promoter for the E. coli lac operon
   7804..7825    -  protein_bind   CAP binding site: CAP binding activates transcription in the presence of cAMP. E. coli catabolite activator protein
   7838..7930    -  CDS            lacI (fragment): lac repressor; lacI; The lac repressor binds to the lac operator to inhibit transcription in E. coli. This inhibition can be relieved by adding lactose or isopropyl-β-D-thiogalactopyranoside (IPTG).
   8113..8698    -  rep_origin     ori: high-copy-number ColE1/pMB1/pBR322/pUC origin of replication
   8869..9729    -  CDS            AmpR: β-lactamase; bla; confers resistance to ampicillin, carbenicillin, and related antibiotics
   9730..9834    -  promoter       AmpR promoter: bla
