[The description below was written by a language model from this plasmid's Addgene catalogue record and pLannotate feature annotations shown in this document.]
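Description:
Hec1 mCherry Plk1 K82R (alternative name pDL032) is a mammalian expression plasmid built on the pcDNA3.1 backbone, about 9.9 kb in total. It is maintained in E. coli through a high-copy ColE1/pUC-type origin and selected with ampicillin via the β-lactamase gene. An f1 origin is also present. For selection in mammalian cells the backbone carries a neomycin/kanamycin phosphotransferase gene driven by the SV40 early promoter and terminated by an SV40 polyadenylation signal. The catalogue lists the insert size as equal to the whole plasmid, which appears to be a data-entry artefact, because the annotated fusion spans roughly 4.5 kb.

The payload is a single tripartite fusion reading frame. Human NDC80 (Hec1), an outer-kinetochore component of the NDC80 complex, is followed by the red fluorescent protein mCherry, a short multiple-cloning-site linker, and then human Polo-like kinase 1 carrying the K82R substitution. This substitution is generally used as a kinase-inactivating change in the ATP-binding lysine, although the record itself states only the mutation. The catalogue names T7 as the promoter, but the feature table shows the CMV immediate-early enhancer and promoter upstream of the T7 site. CMV would therefore drive expression in mammalian cells, and T7 would be available for in vitro transcription or as a sequencing primer site. A bovine growth hormone polyadenylation signal terminates the transcript.

The Hec1 moiety tethers Plk1 to kinetochores and mCherry allows its localisation to be visualised. Given the associated study of Plk1 in kinetochore–microtubule dynamics and spindle checkpoint silencing, the construct most plausibly serves as a mutant control for a kinetochore-targeted Plk1.
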