Addgene plasmid #45206: Hec1 mCherry Plk1 K82R
Depositing lab: Michael Lampson. Depositing organization: University of Pennsylvania. Publication: Polo-like kinase-1 regulates kinetochore-microtubule dynamics and spindle checkpoint silencing. Liu D, Davydenko O, Lampson MA. J Cell Biol. 2012 Aug 20;198(4):491-9. doi: 10.1083/jcb.201205090. PubMed 22908307.
Backbone
  Vector backbone: pcDNA3.1
  Backbone manufacturer: Invitrogen
  Backbone size w/o insert (bp): 5355
  Total vector size (bp): 9865
  Vector type: Mammalian Expression
Growth in bacteria
  Bacterial resistance: Ampicillin, 100 μg/mL
  Growth temperature: 37°C
  Growth strain: DH5alpha
  Copy number: High Copy
Gene/Insert
  Gene/Insert name: Hec1-targeted mCherry Plk1 K82R (alt name: pDL032)
  Insert size (bp): 9865
  Mutation: Plk1 K82R mutation
  Promoter: T7
  Cloning method: Restriction Enzyme; 5′ cloning site AscI (not destroyed); 3′ cloning site XbaI (not destroyed)
  Sequencing primers: 5′ not available; 3′ not available
Terms and licenses: Academic/Nonprofit Terms; Industry Terms: Not Available to Industry
How to cite: Hec1 mCherry Plk1 K82R was a gift from Michael Lampson (Addgene plasmid # 45206 ; http://n2t.net/addgene:45206 ; RRID:Addgene_45206)
