>Addgene plasmid #45206 | Hec1 mCherry Plk1 K82R | addgene partial sequence | sequence record 64504 | mCherry-F 5'-ccccgtaatgcagaagaaga-3'
GCTCCTCCGAGCGGATGTACCCCGAGGACGGCGCCCTGAAGGGCGAGATCAAGCAGAGGCTGAAGCTGAA
GGACGGCGGCCACTACGACGCTGAGGTCAAGACCACCTACAAGGCCAAGAAGCCCGTGCAGCTGCCCGGC
GCCTACAACGTCAACATCAAGTTGGACATCACCTCCCACAACGAGGACTACACCATCGTGGAACAGTACG
AACGCGCCGAGGGCCGCCACTCCACCGGCGGCATGGACGAGCTGTACAAGAGATCTCGAGCTCAAGCTTC
GAATTCGATGAGTGCTGCAGTGACTGCAGGGAAGCTGGCACGGGCACCGGCCGACCCTGGGAAAGCCGGG
GTCCCCGGAGTTGCAGCTCCCGGAGCTCCGGCGGCGGCTCCACCGGCGAAAGAGATCCCGGAGGTCCTAG
TGGACCCACGCAGCCGGCGGCGCTATGTGCGGGGCCGCTTTTTGGGCAAGGGCGGCTTTGCCAAGTGCTT
CGAGATCTCGGACGCGGACACCAAGGAGGTGTTCGCGGGCAGGATTGTGCCTAAGTCTCTGCTGCTCAAG
CCGCACCAGAGGGAGAAGATGTCCATGGAAATATCCATTCACCGCAGCCTCGCCCACCAGCACGTCGTAG
GATTCCACGGCTTTTTCGAGGACAACGACTTCGTGTTCGTGGTGTTGGAGCTCTGCCGCCGGAGGTCTCT
CCTGGAGCTGCACAAGAGGAGGAAAGCCCTGACTGAGCCTGAGGCCCGATACTACCTACGGCAAATTGTG
CTTGGCTGCCAGTACCTGCACCGAAACCGAGTTATTCATCGAGACCTCAAGCTGGGCAACCTTTTCCTGA
ATGAAGATCTGGAG
