>Addgene plasmid #45206 | Hec1 mCherry Plk1 K82R | addgene partial sequence | sequence record 64505 | mCherry-R 5'-TTGGTCACCTTCAGCTTGG-3'
GGGCGGCCCTCGCCCTCGCCCTCGATCTCGAACTCGTGGCCGTTCACGGAGCCCTCCATGTGCACCTTGA
AGCGCATGAACTCCTTGATGATGGCCATGTTATCCTCCTCGCCCTTGCTCACCATGGTGGCGAAGCATGC
TAGCTCTTCTTCAGAAGACTTAATTAGAGTAGCTTTCTTCTCATACTTATCTCTAATCTCTTTAATATTT
TCCGAGAGATCTTCTGACATGCATTCTTCATATTCTCTATCAACTTTAGCAATCTGCTCCTCAAGATGTT
TCTCTACAGACCCAACATGTGTAGCAACCATCTCTAACAGACGTTGCAAGTTATTTCCCACTTTTCGTCT
TTCTTCAGTCGTGGTTTGCACAACTAGTTGGTATTCCCGCTGAACAGCATCTAATTCATTCATAGCTTCA
CTGAGCCCCTGGTTAACAGTACTTTCTAGCAGGTGCTTGTGTTTCTCCAAGGACTCAAGCTCACTGGCAC
ATTTTTCATCCTCTTCCTCTGCTTCCTTAATTTTTTGTTGGTAAAGATCATCCAGCTTTTGAACTTCTTC
TTTCAGAGTTCTCACACTTCTCTTGCTTTCTGTTATCATTGCATTCAATTGTTCTAAAGTATCCTCCAAA
CCCATTTTTTTATTTAGGGCTTTATTAATTTCTTCTTCAGTTTCATTCAGGAGTTCCTTAAGAGGTACAT
AAACTTGAGCCCTGTATTTGACAAGGCAGTTGGCACCAGCCTCGGGATTAAACTTAATTTCAAAGTCATA
ACCTTTGGAATTCTCAGCACCTTTAGGAATAAGTTTTAATTTTCTAGCCAATTTGTGATACTCTGCTAAT
TGTGTTTCAATCGCTTCTTTGCCTCTG
